>Addgene plasmid #46026 | TroponinT-Gateway | depositor full sequence | sequence record 64786 | TroponinT-Gateway sequence 10426 bps
GTCGACGGATCGGGAGATCTCCCGATCCCCTATGGTGCACTCTCAGTACAATCTGCTCTGATGCCGCATA
GTTAAGCCAGTATCTGCTCCCTGCTTGTGTGTTGGAGGTCGCTGAGTAGTGCGCGAGCAAAATTTAAGCT
ACAACAAGGCAAGGCTTGACCGACAATTGCATGAAGAATCTGCTTAGGGTTAGGCGTTTTGCGCTGCTTC
GCGATGTACGGGCCAGATATACGCGTTGACATTGATTATTGACTAGTTATTAATAGTAATCAATTACGGG
GTCATTAGTTCATAGCCCATATATGGAGTTCCGCGTTACATAACTTACGGTAAATGGCCCGCCTGGCTGA
CCGCCCAACGACCCCCGCCCATTGACGTCAATAATGACGTATGTTCCCATAGTAACGCCAATAGGGACTT
TCCATTGACGTCAATGGGTGGAGTATTTACGGTAAACTGCCCACTTGGCAGTACATCAAGTGTATCATAT
GCCAAGTACGCCCCCTATTGACGTCAATGACGGTAAATGGCCCGCCTGGCATTATGCCCAGTACATGACC
TTATGGGACTTTCCTACTTGGCAGTACATCTACGTATTAGTCATCGCTATTACCATGGTGATGCGGTTTT
GGCAGTACATCAATGGGCGTGGATAGCGGTTTGACTCACGGGGATTTCCAAGTCTCCACCCCATTGACGT
CAATGGGAGTTTGTTTTGGCACCAAAATCAACGGGACTTTCCAAAATGTCGTAACAACTCCGCCCCATTG
ACGCAAATGGGCGGTAGGCGTGTACGGTGGGAGGTCTATATAAGCAGCGCGTTTTGCCTGTACTGGGTCT
CTCTGGTTAGACCAGATCTGAGCCTGGGAGCTCTCTGGCTAACTAGGGAACCCACTGCTTAAGCCTCAAT
AAAGCTTGCCTTGAGTGCTTCAAGTAGTGTGTGCCCGTCTGTTGTGTGACTCTGGTAACTAGAGATCCCT
CAGACCCTTTTAGTCAGTGTGGAAAATCTCTAGCAGTGGCGCCCGAACAGGGACTTGAAAGCGAAAGGGA
AACCAGAGGAGCTCTCTCGACGCAGGACTCGGCTTGCTGAAGCGCGCACGGCAAGAGGCGAGGGGCGGCG
ACTGGTGAGTACGCCAAAAATTTTGACTAGCGGAGGCTAGAAGGAGAGAGATGGGTGCGAGAGCGTCAGT
ATTAAGCGGGGGAGAATTAGATCGCGATGGGAAAAAATTCGGTTAAGGCCAGGGGGAAAGAAAAAATATA
AATTAAAACATATAGTATGGGCAAGCAGGGAGCTAGAACGATTCGCAGTTAATCCTGGCCTGTTAGAAAC
ATCAGAAGGCTGTAGACAAATACTGGGACAGCTACAACCATCCCTTCAGACAGGATCAGAAGAACTTAGA
TCATTATATAATACAGTAGCAACCCTCTATTGTGTGCATCAAAGGATAGAGATAAAAGACACCAAGGAAG
CTTTAGACAAGATAGAGGAAGAGCAAAACAAAAGTAAGACCACCGCACAGCAAGCGGCCGCTGATCTTCA
GACCTGGAGGAGGAGATATGAGGGACAATTGGAGAAGTGAATTATATAAATATAAAGTAGTAAAAATTGA
ACCATTAGGAGTAGCACCCACCAAGGCAAAGAGAAGAGTGGTGCAGAGAGAAAAAAGAGCAGTGGGAATA
GGAGCTTTGTTCCTTGGGTTCTTGGGAGCAGCAGGAAGCACTATGGGCGCAGCGTCAATGACGCTGACGG
TACAGGCCAGACAATTATTGTCTGGTATAGTGCAGCAGCAGAACAATTTGCTGAGGGCTATTGAGGCGCA
ACAGCATCTGTTGCAACTCACAGTCTGGGGCATCAAGCAGCTCCAGGCAAGAATCCTGGCTGTGGAAAGA
TACCTAAAGGATCAACAGCTCCTGGGGATTTGGGGTTGCTCTGGAAAACTCATTTGCACCACTGCTGTGC
CTTGGAATGCTAGTTGGAGTAATAAATCTCTGGAACAGATTTGGAATCACACGACCTGGATGGAGTGGGA
CAGAGAAATTAACAATTACACAAGCTTAATACACTCCTTAATTGAAGAATCGCAAAACCAGCAAGAAAAG
AATGAACAAGAATTATTGGAATTAGATAAATGGGCAAGTTTGTGGAATTGGTTTAACATAACAAATTGGC
TGTGGTATATAAAATTATTCATAATGATAGTAGGAGGCTTGGTAGGTTTAAGAATAGTTTTTGCTGTACT
TTCTATAGTGAATAGAGTTAGGCAGGGATATTCACCATTATCGTTTCAGACCCACCTCCCAACCCCGAGG
GGACCCGACAGGCCCGAAGGAATAGAAGAAGAAGGTGGAGAGAGAGACAGAGACAGATCCATTCGATTAG
TGAACGGATCGGCACTGCGTGCGCCAATTCTGCAGACAAATGGCAGTATTCATCCACAATTTTAAAAGAA
AAGGGGGGATTGGGGGGTACAGTGCAGGGGAAAGAATAGTAGACATAATAGCAACAGACATACAAACTAA
AGAATTACAAAAACAAATTACAAAAATTCAAAATTTTCGGGTTTATTACAGGGACAGCAGAGATCCAGTT
TGGTTAATTAAGTCATGGAGAAGACCCACCTTGCAGATGTCCTCACTGGGGCTGGCAGAGCCGGCAACCT
GCCTAAGGCTGCTCAGTCCATTAGGAGCCAGTAGCCTGGAAGATGTCTTTACCCCCAGCATCAGTTCAAG
TGGAGCAGCACATAACTCTTGCCCTCTGCCTTCCAAGATTCTGGTGCTGAGACTTATGGAGTGTCTTGGA
GGTTGCCTTCTGCCCCCCAACCCTGCTCCCAGCTGGCCCTCCCAGGCCTGGGTTGCTGGCCTCTGCTTTA
TCAGGATTCTCAAGAGGGACAGCTGGTTTATGTTGCATGACTGTTCCCTGCATATCTGCTCTGGTTTTAA
ATAGCTTATCTGAGCAGCTGGAGGACCACATGGGCTTATATGGCGTGGGGTACATGTTCCTGTAGCCTTG
TCCCTGGCACCTGCCAAAATAGCAGCCAACACCCCCCACCCCCACCGCCATCCCCCTGCCCCACCCGTCC
CCTGTCGCACATTCCTCCCTCCGCAGGGCTGGCTCACCAGGCCCCAGCCCACATGCCTGCTTAAAGCCCT
CTCCATCCTCTGCCTCACCCAGTCCCCGCTGAGACTGAGCAGACGCCTCCAGGATCCGCCACCCTCGAGT
AATACGACTCACTATAGGGAGACCCAAGCTGGCTAGGTAAGCTTGATCAACAAGTTTGTACAAAAAAGCT
GAACGAGAAACGTAAAATGATATAAATATCAATATATTAAATTAGATTTTGCATAAAAAACAGACTACAT
AATACTGTAAAACACAACATATCCAGTCACTATGGCGGCCGCATTAGGCACCCCAGGCTTTACACTTTAT
GCTTCCGGCTCGTATAATGTGTGGATTTTGAGTTAGGATCCGGCGAGATTTTCAGGAGCTAAGGAAGCTA
AAATGGAGAAAAAAATCACTGGATATACCACCGTTGATATATCCCAATGGCATCGTAAAGAACATTTTGA
GGCATTTCAGTCAGTTGCTCAATGTACCTATAACCAGACCGTTCAGCTGGATATTACGGCCTTTTTAAAG
ACCGTAAAGAAAAATAAGCACAAGTTTTATCCGGCCTTTATTCACATTCTTGCCCGCCTGATGAATGCTC
ATCCGGAATTCCGTATGGCAATGAAAGACGGTGAGCTGGTGATATGGGATAGTGTTCACCCTTGTTACAC
CGTTTTCCATGAGCAAACTGAAACGTTTTCATCGCTCTGGAGTGAATACCACGACGATTTCCGGCAGTTT
CTACACATATATTCGCAAGATGTGGCGTGTTACGGTGAAAACCTGGCCTATTTCCCTAAAGGGTTTATTG
AGAATATGTTTTTCGTCTCAGCCAATCCCTGGGTGAGTTTCACCAGTTTTGATTTAAACGTGGCCAATAT
GGACAACTTCTTCGCCCCCGTTTTCACCATGGGCAAATATTATACGCAAGGCGACAAGGTGCTGATGCCG
CTGGCGATTCAGGTTCATCATGCCGTCTGTGATGGCTTCCATGTCGGCAGAATGCTTAATGAATTACAAC
AGTACTGCGATGAGTGGCAGGGCGGGGCGTAAAGATCTGGATCCGGCTTACTAAAAGCCAGATAACAGTA
TGCGTATTTGCGCGCTGATTTTTGCGGTATAAGAATATATACTGATATGTATACCCGAAGTATGTCAAAA
AGAGGTGTGCTATGAAGCAGCGTATTACAGTGACAGTTGACAGCGACAGCTATCAGTTGCTCAAGGCATA
TATGATGTCAATATCTCCGGTCTGGTAAGCACAACCATGCAGAATGAAGCCCGTCGTCTGCGTGCCGAAC
GCTGGAAAGCGGAAAATCAGGAAGGGATGGCTGAGGTCGCCCGGTTTATTGAAATGAACGGCTCTTTTGC
TGACGAGAACAGGGACTGGTGAAATGCAGTTTAAGGTTTACACCTATAAAAGAGAGAGCCGTTATCGTCT
GTTTGTGGATGTACAGAGTGATATTATTGACACGCCCGGGCGACGGATGGTGATCCCCCTGGCCAGTGCA
CGTCTGCTGTCAGATAAAGTCTCCCGTGAACTTTACCCGGTGGTGCATATCGGGGATGAAAGCTGGCGCA
TGATGACCACCGATATGGCCAGTGTGCCGGTCTCCGTTATCGGGGAAGAAGTGGCTGATCTCAGCCACCG
CGAAAATGACATCAAAAACGCCATTAACCTGATGTTCTGGGGAATATAAATGTCAGGCTCCGTTATACAC
AGCCAGTCTGCAGGTCGACCATAGTGACTGGATATGTTGTGTTTTACAGTATTATGTAGTCTGTTTTTTA
TGCAAAATCTAATTTAATATATTGATATTTATATCATTTTACGTTTCTCGTTCAGCTTTCTTGTACAAAG
TGGTTGATCTAGAGGGCCCGCGGTTCGAAGGTAAGCCTATCCCTAACCCTCTCCTCGGTCTCGATTCTAC
GCGTACCGGTCATCATCACCATCACCATTGAGTTTAAACCCGCTGATCAGCCTCAATTCGATATCAAGCT
TATCGATAATCAACCTCTGGATTACAAAATTTGTGAAAGATTGACTGGTATTCTTAACTATGTTGCTCCT
TTTACGCTATGTGGATACGCTGCTTTAATGCCTTTGTATCATGCTATTGCTTCCCGTATGGCTTTCATTT
TCTCCTCCTTGTATAAATCCTGGTTGCTGTCTCTTTATGAGGAGTTGTGGCCCGTTGTCAGGCAACGTGG
CGTGGTGTGCACTGTGTTTGCTGACGCAACCCCCACTGGTTGGGGCATTGCCACCACCTGTCAGCTCCTT
TCCGGGACTTTCGCTTTCCCCCTCCCTATTGCCACGGCGGAACTCATCGCCGCCTGCCTTGCCCGCTGCT
GGACAGGGGCTCGGCTGTTGGGCACTGACAATTCCGTGGTGTTGTCGGGGAAATCATCGTCCTTTCCTTG
GCTGCTCGCCTGTGTTGCCACCTGGATTCTGCGCGGGACGTCCTTCTGCTACGTCCCTTCGGCCCTCAAT
CCAGCGGACCTTCCTTCCCGCGGCCTGCTGCCGGCTCTGCGGCCTCTTCCGCGTCTTCGCCTTCGCCCTC
AGACGAGTCGGATCTCCCTTTGGGCCGCCTCCCCGCATCGATACCGTCGACCTCGAGACCTAGAAAAACA
TGGAGCAATCACAAGTAGCAATACAGCAGCTACCAATGCTGATTGTGCCTGGCTAGAAGCACAAGAGGAG
GAGGAGGTGGGTTTTCCAGTCACACCTCAGGTACCTTTAAGACCAATGACTTACAAGGCAGCTGTAGATC
TTAGCCACTTTTTAAAAGAAAAGGGGGGACTGGAAGGGCTAATTCACTCCCAACGAAGACAAGATATCCT
TGATCTGTGGATCTACCACACACAAGGCTACTTCCCTGATTGGCAGAACTACACACCAGGGCCAGGGATC
AGATATCCACTGACCTTTGGATGGTGCTACAAGCTAGTACCAGTTGAGCAAGAGAAGGTAGAAGAAGCCA
ATGAAGGAGAGAACACCCGCTTGTTACACCCTGTGAGCCTGCATGGGATGGATGACCCGGAGAGAGAAGT
ATTAGAGTGGAGGTTTGACAGCCGCCTAGCATTTCATCACATGGCCCGAGAGCTGCATCCGGACTGTACT
GGGTCTCTCTGGTTAGACCAGATCTGAGCCTGGGAGCTCTCTGGCTAACTAGGGAACCCACTGCTTAAGC
CTCAATAAAGCTTGCCTTGAGTGCTTCAAGTAGTGTGTGCCCGTCTGTTGTGTGACTCTGGTAACTAGAG
ATCCCTCAGACCCTTTTAGTCAGTGTGGAAAATCTCTAGCAGGGCCCGTTTAAACCCGCTGATCAGCCTC
GACTGTGCCTTCTAGTTGCCAGCCATCTGTTGTTTGCCCCTCCCCCGTGCCTTCCTTGACCCTGGAAGGT
GCCACTCCCACTGTCCTTTCCTAATAAAATGAGGAAATTGCATCGCATTGTCTGAGTAGGTGTCATTCTA
TTCTGGGGGGTGGGGTGGGGCAGGACAGCAAGGGGGAGGATTGGGAAGACAATAGCAGGCATGCTGGGGA
TGCGGTGGGCTCTATGGCTTCTGAGGCGGAAAGAACCAGCTGGGGCTCTAGGGGGTATCCCC
[124 nt withheld, positions 6713-6836]
C
[91 nt withheld, positions 6838-6928]
A
[49 nt withheld, positions 6930-6978]
CCTTTGACGTTGGAGTCCACGTTCTTT
[37 nt withheld, positions 7006-7042]
ACCCTATCTCGGTCTATTCTTTTGATTTATAAGGGATTTTGCCGATTTCGGCCTATTGGTTAAAAAATGA
GCTGATTTAACAAAAATTTAACGCGAATTAATTCTGTGGAATGTGTGTCAGTTAGGGTGTGGAAAGTCCC
CAGGCTCCCCAGCAGGCAGAAGTATGCAAAGCATGCATCTCAATTAGTCAGCAACCAGGTGTGGAAAGTC
CCCAGGCTCCCCAGCAGGCAGAAGTATGCAAAGCATGCATCTCAATTAGTCAGCAACCATAGTCCCGCCC
CTAACTCCGCCCATCCCGCCCCTAACTCCGCCCAGTTCCGCCCATTCTCCGCCCCATGGCTGACTAATTT
TTTTTATTTATGCAGAGGCCGAGGCCGCCTCTGCCTCTGAGCTATTCCAGAAGTAGTGAGGAGGCTTTTT
TGGAGGCCTAGGCTTTTGCAAAAAGCTCCCGGGAGCTTGTATATCCATTTTCGGATCTGATCAGCACGTG
TTGACAATTAATCATCGGCATAGTATATCGGCATAGTATAATACGACAAGGTGAGGAACTAAACCATGGC
CAAGTTGACCAGTGCCGTTCCGGTGCTCACCGCGCGCGACGTCGCCGGAGCGGTCGAGTTCTGGACCGAC
CGGCTCGGGTTCTCCCGGGACTTCGTGGAGGACGACTTCGCCGGTGTGGTCCGGGACGACGTGACCCTGT
TCATCAGCGCGGTCCAGGACCAGGTGGTGCCGGACAACACCCTGGCCTGGGTGTGGGTGCGCGGCCTGGA
CGAGCTGTACGCCGAGTGGTCGGAGGTCGTGTCCACGAACTTCCGGGACGCCTCCGGGCCGGCCATGACC
GAGATCGGCGAGCAGCCGTGGGGGCGGGAGTTCGCCCTGCGCGACCCGGCCGGCAACTGCGTGCACTTCG
TGGCCGAGGAGCAGGACTGACACGTGCTACGAGATTTCGATTCCACCGCCGCCTTCTATGAAAGGTTGGG
CTTCGGAATCGTTTTCCGGGACGCCGGCTGGATGATCCTCCAGCGCGGGGATCTCATGCTGGAGTTCTTC
GCCCACCCCAACTTGTTTATTGCAGCTTATAATGGTTACAAATAAAGCAATAGCATCACAAATTTCACAA
ATAAAGCATTTTTTTCACTGCATTCTAGTTGTGGTTTGTCCAAACTCATCAATGTATCTTATCATGTCTG
TATACCGTCGACCTCTAGCTAGAGCTTGGCGTAATCATGGTCATAGCTGTTTCCTGTGTGAAATTGTTAT
CCGCTCACAATTCCACACAACATACGAGCCGGAAGCATAAAGTGTAAAGCCTGGGGTGCCTAATGAGTGA
GCTAACTCACATTAATTGCGTTGCGCTCACTGCCCGCTTTCCAGTCGGGAAACCTGTCGTGCCAGCTGCA
TTAATGAATCGGCCAACGCGCGGGGAGAGGCGGTTTGCGTATTGGGCGCTCTTCCGCTTCCTCGCTCACT
GACTCGCTGCGCTCGGTCGTTCGGCTGCGGCGAGCGGTATCAGCTCACTCAAAGGCGGTAATACGGTTAT
CCACAGAATCAGGGGATAACGCAGGAAAGAACATGTGAGCAAAAGGCCAGCAAAAGGCCAGGAACCGTAA
AAAGGCCGCGTTGCTGGCGTTTTTCCATAGGCTCCGCCCCCCTGACGAGCATCACAAAAATCGACGCTCA
AGTCAGAGGTGGCGAAACCCGACAGGACTATAAAGATACCAGGCGTTTCCCCCTGGAAGCTCCCTCGTGC
GCTCTCCTGTTCCGACCCTGCCGCTTACCGGATACCTGTCCGCCTTTCTCCCTTCGGGAAGCGTGGCGCT
TTCTCATAGCTCACGCTGTAGGTATCTCAGTTCGGTGTAGGTCGTTCGCTCCAAGCTGGGCTGTGTGCAC
GAACCCCCCGTTCAGCCCGACCGCTGCGCCTTATCCGGTAACTATCGTCTTGAGTCCAACCCGGTAAGAC
ACGACTTATCGCCACTGGCAGCAGCCACTGGTAACAGGATTAGCAGAGCGAGGTATGTAGGCGGTGCTAC
AGAGTTCTTGAAGTGGTGGCCTAACTACGGCTACACTAGAAGAACAGTATTTGGTATCTGCGCTCTGCTG
AAGCCAGTTACCTTCGGAAAAAGAGTTGGTAGCTCTTGATCCGGCAAACAAACCACCGCTGGTAGCGGTG
GTTTTTTTGTTTGCAAGCAGCAGATTACGCGCAGAAAAAAAGGATCTCAAGAAGATCCTTTGATCTTTTC
TACGGGGTCTGACGCTCAGTGGAACGAAAACTCACGTTAAGGGATTTTGGTCATGAGATTATCAAAAAGG
ATCTTCACCTAGATCCTTTTAAATTAAAAATGAAGTTTTAAATCAATCTAAAGTATATATGAGTAAACTT
GGTCTGACAGTTACCAATGCTTAATCAGTGAGGCACCTATCTCAGCGATCTGTCTATTTCGTTCATCCAT
AGTTGCCTGACTCCCCGTCGTGTAGATAACTACGATACGGGAGGGCTTACCATCTGGCCCCAGTGCTGCA
ATGATACCGCGAGACCCACGCTCACCGGCTCCAGATTTATCAGCAATAAACCAGCCAGCCGGAAGGGCCG
AGCGCAGAAGTGGTCCTGCAACTTTATCCGCCTCCATCCAGTCTATTAATTGTTGCCGGGAAGCTAGAGT
AAGTAGTTCGCCAGTTAATAGTTTGCGCAACGTTGTTGCCATTGCTACAGGCATCGTGGTGTCACGCTCG
TCGTTTGGTATGGCTTCATTCAGCTCCGGTTCCCAACGATCAAGGCGAGTTACATGATCCCCCATGTTGT
GCAAAAAAGCGGTTAGCTCCTTCGGTCCTCCGATCGTTGTCAGAAGTAAGTTGGCCGCAGTGTTATCACT
CATGGTTATGGCAGCACTGCATAATTCTCTTACTGTCATGCCATCCGTAAGATGCTTTTCTGTGACTGGT
GAGTACTCAACCAAGTCATTCTGAGAATAGTGTATGCGGCGACCGAGTTGCTCTTGCCCGGCGTCAATAC
GGGATAATACCGCGCCACATAGCAGAACTTTAAAAGTGCTCATCATTGGAAAACGTTCTTCGGGGCGAAA
ACTCTCAAGGATCTTACCGCTGTTGAGATCCAGTTCGATGTAACCCACTCGTGCACCCAACTGATCTTCA
GCATCTTTTACTTTCACCAGCGTTTCTGGGTGAGCAAAAACAGGAAGGCAAAATGCCGCAAAAAAGGGAA
TAAGGGCGACACGGAAATGTTGAATACTCATACTCTTCCTTTTTCAATATTATTGAAGCATTTATCAGGG
TTATTGTCTCATGAGCGGATACATATTTGAATGTATTTAGAAAAATAAACAAATAGGGGTTCCGCGCACA
TTTCCCCGAAAAGTGCCACCTGAC
Features (pLannotate 1.2.2; 37 found; start..end, strand, type, name):
     31..83      -  misc_feature   bom (fragment): basis of mobility region from pBR322
    238..617     +  enhancer       CMV enhancer: human cytomegalovirus immediate early enhancer
    618..817     +  promoter       CMV promoter: human cytomegalovirus (CMV) immediate early promoter
    835..1015    +  LTR            5' LTR (truncated): truncated 5' long terminal repeat (LTR) from HIV-1
   1062..1187    +  misc_feature   HIV-1 Ψ: packaging signal of human immunodeficiency virus type 1
   1171..1534    +  CDS            HIV-1 gag (fragment): gag protein from human immunodeficiency virus 1; gag
   1680..1913    +  misc_feature   RRE: The Rev response element (RRE) of HIV-1 allows for Rev-dependent mRNA export from the nucleus to the cytoplasm.
   2290..2390    +  CDS            Rev (fragment): human immunodeficiency virus 1 (HIV-1) Rev protein; rev; enhances nuclear export of unspliced and incompletely spliced viral mRNAs
   2440..2557    +  misc_feature   cPPT/CTS: central polypurine tract and central termination sequence of HIV-1
   3220..3238    +  promoter       T7 promoter: promoter for bacteriophage T7 RNA polymerase
   3270..3394    +  protein_bind   attR1: mutant version of attR; recombination site for the Gateway® LR reaction LR Clonase™
   3419..3449    +  promoter       lac UV5 promoter: E. coli lac promoter with an "up" mutation
   3474..3502    +  promoter       cat promoter (fragment): promoter of the E. coli cat gene encoding chloramphenicol acetyltransferase
   3503..4162    +  CDS            CmR: chloramphenicol acetyltransferase; cat; confers resistance to chloramphenicol
   4341..4499    +  CDS            ccdA (fragment): CCDA_ECO57 - Also known as H, letA. Experimental evidence at protein level: Swiss-Prot protein existence level 1. Antitoxin component of a type II toxin-antitoxin (TA) system which inhibits the post-segregational killing (PSK) of plasmid-free cells, also referred to as a plasmid addiction system. Binds to and blocks the activity of CcdB; will also remove bound CcdB protein from the CcdB-GyrA complex by forming a CcdA-CcdB complex, a process termed rejuvenation. Functions as a transcriptional corepressor for the ccdAB operon, repression also requires CcdB (By similarity). From Escherichia coli
   4504..4806    +  CDS            ccdB: CCDB_ECOLI - Also known as G, letB, letD. Experimental evidence at protein level: Swiss-Prot protein existence level 1. Toxic component of a type II toxin-antitoxin (TA) system, functioning in plasmid maintainence. Responsible for the post- segregational killing (PSK) of plasmid-free cells, also referred to as a plasmid addiction system. Half-life of over 2 hours. Cell killing by CcdB is accompanied by filamentation, defects in chromosome and plasmid segregation, defects in cell division, formation of anucleate cells, decreased DNA synthesis and plasmid loss. Interferes with the activity of DN
   4850..4974    -  protein_bind   attR2: mutant version of attR; recombination site for the Gateway® LR reaction LR Clonase™
   5000..5041    +  CDS            V5 tag: epitope tag from simian virus 5
   5095..5118    +  misc_feature   MCS (fragment): pBluescript multiple cloning site
   5118..5706    +  misc_feature   WPRE: woodchuck hepatitis virus posttranscriptional regulatory element
   5643..6224    +  CDS            nef (fragment): NEF_HV1H2 - Experimental evidence at protein level: Swiss-Prot protein existence level 1. Extracellular Nef protein targets CD4(+) T-lymphocytes for apoptosis by interacting with CXCR4 surface receptors. From Human immunodeficiency virus type 1 group M subtype B (isolate HXB2) (HIV-1).
   6231..6411    +  LTR            5' LTR (truncated): truncated 5' long terminal repeat (LTR) from HIV-1
   6443..6667    +  polyA_signal   bGH poly(A) signal: bovine growth hormone polyadenylation signal
   6671..6692    +  promoter       SV40 promoter (fragment): SV40 enhancer and early promoter
   6713..7141    +  rep_origin     f1 ori (sequence partly withheld): f1 bacteriophage origin of replication; arrow indicates direction of (+) strand synthesis
   7155..7484    +  promoter       SV40 promoter: SV40 enhancer and early promoter
   7532..7579    +  promoter       EM7 promoter: synthetic bacterial promoter&nbsp
   7598..7972    +  CDS            BleoR: antibiotic-binding protein; Sh ble from Streptoalloteichus hindustanus; confers resistance to bleomycin, phleomycin, and Zeocin™
   7982..8107    +  CDS            ble (fragment): BLE_KLEPN - Experimental evidence at protein level: Swiss-Prot protein existence level 1. Binding protein with a strong affinity to the bleomycin family of antibiotics. Binds to CL990; an antimitotic-antibiotic compound. From Klebsiella pneumoniae.
   8102..8223    +  polyA_signal   SV40 poly(A) signal: SV40 polyadenylation signal
   8296..8312    -  protein_bind   lac operator: The lac repressor binds to the lac operator to inhibit transcription in E. coli. This inhibition can be relieved by adding lactose or isopropyl-β-D-thiogalactopyranoside (IPTG). lac repressor encoded by lacI
   8320..8350    -  promoter       lac promoter: promoter for the E. coli lac operon
   8365..8386    -  protein_bind   CAP binding site: CAP binding activates transcription in the presence of cAMP. E. coli catabolite activator protein
   8399..8491    -  CDS            lacI (fragment): lac repressor; lacI; The lac repressor binds to the lac operator to inhibit transcription in E. coli. This inhibition can be relieved by adding lactose or isopropyl-β-D-thiogalactopyranoside (IPTG).
   8674..9262    -  rep_origin     ori: high-copy-number ColE1/pMB1/pBR322/pUC origin of replication
   9433..10293   -  CDS            AmpR: β-lactamase; bla; confers resistance to ampicillin, carbenicillin, and related antibiotics
  10294..10398   -  promoter       AmpR promoter: bla
