[The description below was written by a language model from this plasmid's Addgene catalogue record and pLannotate feature annotations shown in this document.]
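Description:
TroponinT-Gateway is an empty lentiviral Gateway destination vector built on the FUdeltaGW-rtTA backbone. The original UbC-rtTA cassette was removed and replaced with the human TNNT2 (cardiac troponin T) promoter followed by the Gateway cassette from pEF-DEST51. It is an HIV-1-based transfer vector. A CMV enhancer/promoter fused to a truncated 5' LTR drives genomic RNA production in packaging cells, followed by the Ψ packaging signal with a gag fragment, the RRE for Rev-dependent nuclear export, and the cPPT/CTS. Downstream of the cargo sit a WPRE, which enhances transcript expression, a second truncated LTR and a bGH polyadenylation signal. The TNNT2 promoter is not annotated in the feature table, but it presumably occupies the unannotated stretch between the cPPT/CTS and the T7 promoter that precedes attR1.

The Gateway cassette consists of attR1 and attR2 flanking a chloramphenicol resistance gene and the ccdB toxin. The empty vector therefore has to be propagated in a ccdB-tolerant strain under chloramphenicol plus ampicillin. An LR reaction with an entry clone replaces this cassette with the gene of interest, and ccdB then counter-selects against unrecombined plasmid. A V5 epitope lies just after attR2, so an insert lacking a stop codon can be expressed with a C-terminal V5 tag. The plasmid backbone carries a high-copy ColE1/pUC-type origin, AmpR, an f1 origin and an SV40/EM7-driven BleoR (Zeocin) cassette located outside the LTRs.

The design lets any open reading frame be placed under cardiomyocyte-specific transcriptional control for lentiviral delivery. This fits the associated work on direct reprogramming of fibroblasts to cardiomyocytes, where calcium activity was used as the functional readout. The depositor notes a few nucleotide mismatches within the Gateway cassette region and considers them functionally inconsequential.
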