Addgene plasmid #46026: TroponinT-Gateway
Purpose: (Empty Backbone)
Depositing lab: John Gearhart. Depositing organization: University of Pennsylvania. Publication: Optimization of direct fibroblast reprogramming to cardiomyocytes using calcium activity as a functional measure of success. Addis RC, Ifkovits JL, Pinto F, Kellam LD, Esteso P, Rentschler S, Christoforou N, Epstein JA, Gearhart JD. J Mol Cell Cardiol. 2013 Apr 13;60C:97-106. doi: 10.1016/j.yjmcc.2013.04.004. PubMed 23591016.
Backbone
  Vector backbone: FUdeltaGW-rtTA
  Modifications to backbone: UbC-rtTA excised and replaced with the human TNNT2 promoter and the Gateway cloning cassette from pEF-DEST51.
  Vector type: Lentiviral
  Promoter: TNNT2
  Tag / fusion protein: V5 (C terminal on backbone)
Growth in bacteria
  Bacterial resistance: Chloramphenicol and Ampicillin, 25 & 100 μg/mL
  Growth temperature: 37°C
  Growth strain: ccdB Survival
  Copy number: Unknown
Gene/Insert
  Cloning method: Gateway Cloning
Terms and licenses: Academic/Nonprofit Terms; Industry Terms: Not Available to Industry
Depositor comments: Please note that Addgene's sequencing results identified nucleotide mismatches at bp# 3473, 3937, 4087 & 4822 when compared to the full plasmid sequence. According to the depositing laboratory, these differences are not a concern for the function of the plasmid.
How to cite: TroponinT-Gateway was a gift from John Gearhart (Addgene plasmid # 46026 ; http://n2t.net/addgene:46026 ; RRID:Addgene_46026)
