>Addgene plasmid #46026 | TroponinT-Gateway | addgene partial sequence | sequence record 66688 | ccdb-Fwd 5'-GCATGATGACCACCGATATG-3'
AGTGGCTGATCTCAGCCACCGCGAAAATGACATCAAAAACGCCATTAACCTGATGTTCTGGGGAATATAA
ATGTCAGGCTCCCTTATACACAGCCAGTCTGCAGGTCGACCATAGTGACTGGATATGTTGTGTTTTACAG
TATTATGTAGTCTGTTTTTTATGCAAAATCTAATTTAATATATTGATATTTATATCATTTTACGTTTCTC
GTTCAGCTTTCTTGTACAAAGTGGTTGATCTAGAGGGCCCGCGGTTCGAAGGTAAGCCTATCCCTAACCC
TCTCCTCGGTCTCGATTCTACGCGTACCGGTCATCATCACCATCACCATTGAGTTTAAACCCGCTGATCA
GCCTCAATTCGATATCAAGCTTATCGATAATCAACCTCTGGATTACAAAATTTGTGAAAGATTGACTGGT
ATTCTTAACTATGTTGCTCCTTTTACGCTATGTGGATACGCTGCTTTAATGCCTTTGTATCATGCTATTG
CTTCCCGTATGGCTTTCATTTTCTCCTCCTTGTATAAATCCTGGTTGCTGTCTCTTTATGAGGAGTTGTG
GCCCGTTGTCAGGCAACGTGGCGTGGTGTGCACTGTGTTTGCTGACGCAACCCCCACTGGTTGGGGCATT
GCCACCACCTGTCAGCTCCTTTCCGGGACTTTCGCTTTCCCCCTCCCTATTGCCACGGCGGAACTCATCG
CCGCCTGCCTTGCCCGCTGCTGGACAGGGGCTCGGCTGTTGGGCACTGACAATTCCGTGGTGTTGTCGGG
GAAATCATCGTCCTTTCCTTGGCTGCTCGCCTGTGTTGCCACCTGGAT
