>Addgene plasmid #46026 | TroponinT-Gateway | addgene partial sequence | sequence record 67444 | T7 5'-TAATACGACTCACTATAGGG-3'
GTTTGTACAAAAAAGCTGAACGAGAAACGTAAAATGATATAAATATCAATATATTAAATTAGATTTTGCA
TAAAAAACAGACTACATAATACTGTAAAACACAACATATCCAGTCACTATGGCGGCCGCATTAGGCACCC
CAGGCTTTACACTTTATGCTTCCGGCTCGTATAATGTGTGGATTTTGAGTTAGGATCCGTCGAGATTTTC
AGGAGCTAAGGAAGCTAAAATGGAGAAAAAAATCACTGGATATACCACCGTTGATATATCCCAATGGCAT
CGTAAAGAACATTTTGAGGCATTTCAGTCAGTTGCTCAATGTACCTATAACCAGACCGTTCAGCTGGATA
TTACGGCCTTTTTAAAGACCGTAAAGAAAAATAAGCACAAGTTTTATCCGGCCTTTATTCACATTCTTGC
CCGCCTGATGAATGCTCATCCGGAATTCCGTATGGCAATGAAAGACGGTGAGCTGGTGATATGGGATAGT
GTTCACCCTTGTTACACCGTTTTCCATGAGCAAACTGAAACGTTTTCATCGCTCTGGAGTGAATACCACG
ACGATTTCCGGCAGTTTCTACACATATATTCGCAAGATGTGGCGTGTTACGGTGAAAACCTGGCCTATTT
CCCTAAAGGGTTTATTGAGAATATGTTTTTCGTTTCAGCCAATCCCTGGGTGAGTTTCACCAGTTTTGAT
TTAAACGTGGCCAATATGGACAACTTCTTCGCCCCCGTTTTCACCATGGGCAAATATTATACGCAAGGCG
ACAAGGTGCTGATGCCGCTGGCGATTCAGGTTCATCATGCCGTTTGTGATGGCTTCCATGTCGGCAGAAT
GCTTAATGAATTACAACAGTACTGCGATGA
